Addgene plasmid #215984: AA195
Purpose: Fragmid fragment: (N' terminus) ALFA tag for recruiting via NbALFA
Depositing lab: John Doench. Depositing organization: Broad Institute. Publication: Modular vector assembly enables rapid assessment of emerging CRISPR technologies. McGee AV, Liu YV, Griffith AL, Szegletes ZM, Wen B, Kraus C, Miller NW, Steger RJ, Escude Velasco B, Bosch JA, Zirin JD, Viswanatha R, Sontheimer EJ, Goodale A, Greene MA, Green TM, Doench JG. Cell Genom. 2024 Mar 13;4(3):100519. doi: 10.1016/j.xgen.2024.100519. PubMed 38484704.
Backbone
  Vector backbone: pUC57-Kan
  Vector type: Fragment
Growth in bacteria
  Bacterial resistance: Kanamycin, 50 μg/mL
  Growth temperature: 37°C
  Growth strain: DH5alpha
  Copy number: Unknown
Gene/Insert
  Gene/Insert name: Start; BPNLS_v1.1; ALFA_v1.3; ALFA_v1.2; ALFA_v1.1; ALFA_v1.4; ALFA_v1.5
  Species: Other
  Cloning method: Unknown
Resource information
  A portion of this plasmid was derived from a plasmid made by: Genscript ID: U409CGL200-20
Terms and licenses: Academic/Nonprofit Terms; Industry Terms: Not Available to Industry
Depositor comments: Please visit https://www.biorxiv.org/content/10.1101/2023.10.25.564061v1 for bioRxiv preprint.
How to cite: AA195 was a gift from John Doench (Addgene plasmid # 215984 ; http://n2t.net/addgene:215984 ; RRID:Addgene_215984)
