[The description below was written by a language model from this plasmid's Addgene catalogue record and pLannotate feature annotations shown in this document.]
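Description:
AA195 is a fragment-donor plasmid from the Fragmid modular vector assembly toolkit, built on the pUC57-Kan cloning backbone and about 3 kb in total. It is not an expression vector in its own right. It stores a single sequence module that is meant to be combined with other Fragmid fragments and a destination vector to build complete CRISPR-technology constructs. It is propagated in E. coli through a high-copy ColE1/pUC-type origin and selected with kanamycin through the aph(3')-Ia KanR gene. The remaining annotated features are backbone remnants: a lac promoter, operator and CAP binding site with a partial lacZα, plus fragments of lacI, bom and rop.

The module is designated for the N'-terminal position of an assembled open reading frame. According to the catalogue entry, it consists of a start codon, a bipartite nuclear localization signal (BPNLS) and five copies of the ALFA tag. The copies are listed as distinct sequence versions, which may reflect recoding to reduce repetitiveness, although the record does not say so. ALFA is a short epitope bound with high affinity by the NbALFA nanobody, so a protein carrying this array at its N terminus can recruit multiple nanobody-fused partner domains, consistent with the stated purpose of recruitment via NbALFA. The automated feature table does not annotate any of these insert elements; the insert probably lies in the unannotated stretch between the lacZα fragment and the lac operator. The record gives no promoter for the module, which fits its role as a coding fragment that receives its regulatory elements from other parts during assembly. It also does not state the cloning method or the sites flanking the fragment.
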