Features (pLannotate 1.2.2; 9 found; start..end, strand, type, name):
    137..236     +  misc_feature   bom (fragment): basis of mobility region from pBR322
    242..399     -  CDS            lacZα (fragment): LacZα fragment of β-galactosidase; lacZ fragment
    928..944     -  protein_bind   lac operator: The lac repressor binds to the lac operator to inhibit transcription in E. coli. This inhibition can be relieved by adding lactose or isopropyl-β-D-thiogalactopyranoside (IPTG). lac repressor encoded by lacI
    952..982     -  promoter       lac promoter: promoter for the E. coli lac operon
    997..1018    -  protein_bind   CAP binding site: CAP binding activates transcription in the presence of cAMP. E. coli catabolite activator protein
   1031..1123    -  CDS            lacI (fragment): lac repressor; lacI; The lac repressor binds to the lac operator to inhibit transcription in E. coli. This inhibition can be relieved by adding lactose or isopropyl-β-D-thiogalactopyranoside (IPTG).
   1306..1894    -  rep_origin     ori: high-copy-number ColE1/pMB1/pBR322/pUC origin of replication
   2072..2881    -  CDS            KanR: aminoglycoside phosphotransferase; aph(3')-Ia; confers resistance to kanamycin in bacteria or G418 (Geneticin®) in eukaryotes
   2988..35      +  CDS            rop (fragment) (across the origin): Rop protein, which maintains plasmids at low copy number; rop
>Addgene plasmid #215984 | AA195 | addgene full sequence | sequence record 431454 | Addgene NGS Result
TCGCGCGTTTCGGTGATGACGGTGAAAACCTCTGACACATGCAGCTCCCGGAGACGGTCACAGCTTGTCT
GTAAGCGGATGCCGGGAGCAGACAAGCCCGTCAGGGCGCGTCAGCGGGTGTTGGCGGGTGTCGGGGCTGG
CTTAACTATGCGGCATCAGAGCAGATTGTACTGAGAGTGCACCATATGCGGTGTGAAATACCGCACAGAT
GCGTAAGGAGAAAATACCGCATCAGGCGCCATTCGCCATTCAGGCTGCGCAACTGTTGGGAAGGGCGATC
GGTGCGGGCCTCTTCGCTATTACGCCAGCTGGCGAAAGGGGGATGTGCTGCAAGGCGATTAAGTTGGGTA
ACGCCAGGGTTTTCCCAGTCACGACGTTGTAAAACGACGGCCAGAGAATTCGAGCTCGGTACCTCGCGAA
TACATCTAGATGAAGACGTAGGAGCCACCATGGCCAAACGGACAGCCGACGGAAGCGAGTTCGAGTCACC
AAAGAAGAAGCGGAAAGTCGGCACCAGCAGCAGACTGGAGGAGGAGCTGAGAAGAAGGCTGACCGAGCCA
CCAAGTGGAGGGTCTCCTGCCTCCAGACTCGAGGAAGAGCTCAGAAGGAGACTCACCGAAGGGTCCCCAA
CATCTACTGAAGAATCTAGGCTCGAAGAGGAACTCAGGAGGAGGCTCACAGAAGGCGGACCTTCCTCAGG
AGCCCCTTCACGGCTGGAAGAAGAACTGCGGAGGCGCCTCACTGAGCCATCTTCCACAGGGGGACCAGCC
AGTCGCCTCGAAGAAGAGCTCAGGCGGAGACTGACAGAGGGAGGGCCGAGCTCTGGCGCACCCGGCAGCA
GTCTTCATCGGATCCCGGGCCCGTCGACTGCAGAGGCCTGCATGCAAGCTTGGTGTAATCATGGTCATAG
CTGTTTCCTGTGTGAAATTGTTATCCGCTCACAATTCCACACAACATACGAGCCGGAAGCATAAAGTGTA
AAGCCTGGGGTGCCTAATGAGTGAGCTAACTCACATTAATTGCGTTGCGCTCACTGCCCGCTTTCCAGTC
GGGAAACCTGTCGTGCCAGCTGCATTAATGAATCGGCCAACGCGCGGGGAGAGGCGGTTTGCGTATTGGG
CGCTCTTCCGCTTCCTCGCTCACTGACTCGCTGCGCTCGGTCGTTCGGCTGCGGCGAGCGGTATCAGCTC
ACTCAAAGGCGGTAATACGGTTATCCACAGAATCAGGGGATAACGCAGGAAAGAACATGTGAGCAAAAGG
CCAGCAAAAGGCCAGGAACCGTAAAAAGGCCGCGTTGCTGGCGTTTTTCCATAGGCTCCGCCCCCCTGAC
GAGCATCACAAAAATCGACGCTCAAGTCAGAGGTGGCGAAACCCGACAGGACTATAAAGATACCAGGCGT
TTCCCCCTGGAAGCTCCCTCGTGCGCTCTCCTGTTCCGACCCTGCCGCTTACCGGATACCTGTCCGCCTT
TCTCCCTTCGGGAAGCGTGGCGCTTTCTCATAGCTCACGCTGTAGGTATCTCAGTTCGGTGTAGGTCGTT
CGCTCCAAGCTGGGCTGTGTGCACGAACCCCCCGTTCAGCCCGACCGCTGCGCCTTATCCGGTAACTATC
GTCTTGAGTCCAACCCGGTAAGACACGACTTATCGCCACTGGCAGCAGCCACTGGTAACAGGATTAGCAG
AGCGAGGTATGTAGGCGGTGCTACAGAGTTCTTGAAGTGGTGGCCTAACTACGGCTACACTAGAAGAACA
GTATTTGGTATCTGCGCTCTGCTGAAGCCAGTTACCTTCGGAAAAAGAGTTGGTAGCTCTTGATCCGGCA
AACAAACCACCGCTGGTAGCGGTGGTTTTTTTGTTTGCAAGCAGCAGATTACGCGCAGAAAAAAAGGATC
TCAAGAAGATCCTTTGATCTTTTCTACGGGGTCTGACGCTCAGTGGAACGAAAACTCACGTTAAGGGATT
TTGGTCATGAGATTATCAAAAAGGATCTTCACCTAGATCCTTTTAAATTAAAAATGAAGTTTTAAATCAA
GCCCAATCTGAATAATGTTACAACCAATTAACCAATTCTGATTAGAAAAACTCATCGAGCATCAAATGAA
ACTGCAATTTATTCATATCAGGATTATCAATACCATATTTTTGAAAAAGCCGTTTCTGTAATGAAGGAGA
AAACTCACCGAGGCAGTTCCATAGGATGGCAAGATCCTGGTATCGGTCTGCGATTCCGACTCGTCCAACA
TCAATACAACCTATTAATTTCCCCTCGTCAAAAATAAGGTTATCAAGTGAGAAATCACCATGAGTGACGA
CTGAATCCGGTGAGAATGGCAAAAGTTTATGCATTTCTTTCCAGACTTGTTCAACAGGCCAGCCATTACG
CTCGTCATCAAAATCACTCGCATCAACCAAACCGTTATTCATTCGTGATTGCGCCTGAGCGAGACGAAAT
ACGCGATCGCTGTTAAAAGGACAATTACAAACAGGAATCGAATGCAACCGGCGCAGGAACACTGCCAGCG
CATCAACAATATTTTCACCTGAATCAGGATATTCTTCTAATACCTGGAATGCTGTTTTTCCGGGGATCGC
AGTGGTGAGTAACCATGCATCATCAGGAGTACGGATAAAATGCTTGATGGTCGGAAGAGGCATAAATTCC
GTCAGCCAGTTTAGTCTGACCATCTCATCTGTAACATCATTGGCAACGCTACCTTTGCCATGTTTCAGAA
ACAACTCTGGCGCATCGGGCTTCCCATACAAGCGATAGATTGTCGCACCTGATTGCCCGACATTATCGCG
AGCCCATTTATACCCATATAAATCAGCATCCATGTTGGAATTTAATCGCGGCCTCGACGTTTCCCGTTGA
ATATGGCTCATAACACCCCTTGTATTACTGTTTATGTAAGCAGACAGTTTTATTGTTCATGATGATATAT
TTTTATCTTGTGCAATGTAACATCAGAGATTTTGAGACACGGGCCAGAGCTGCA
